>Addgene plasmid #246913 | ER-GFP Q185N N186C pLVX CMVpuro | addgene full sequence | sequence record 491509 | Addgene NGS Result
AGAATTCCGACATGCTCTAGATAATTCTACCGGGTAGGGGAGGCGCTTTTCCCAAGGCAGTCTGGAGCAT
GCGCTTTAGCAGCCCCGCTGGGCACTTGGCGCTACACAAGTGGCCTCTGGCCTCGCACACATTCCACATC
CACCGGTAGGCGCCAACCGGCTCCGTTCTTTGGTGGCCCCTTCGCGCCACCTTCTACTCCTCCCCTAGTC
AGGAAGTTCCCCCCCGCCCCGCAGCTCGCGTCGTGCAGGACGTGACAAATGGAAGTAGCACGTCTCACTA
GTCTCGTGCAGATGGACAGCACCGCTGAGCAATGGAAGCGGGTAGGCCTTTGGGGCAGCGGCCAATAGCA
GCTTTGCTCCTTCGCTTTCTGGGCTCAGAGGCTGGGAAGGGGTGGGTCCGGGGGCGGGCTCAGGGGCGGG
CTCAGGGGCGGGGCGGGCGCCCGAAGGTCCTCCGGAGGCCCGGCATTCTGCACGCTTCAAAAGCGCACGT
CTGCCGCGCTGTTCTCCTCTTCCTCATCTCCGGGCCTTTCGACCTGCAGCCCAAGCTTACCATGACCGAG
TACAAGCCCACGGTGCGCCTCGCCACCCGCGACGACGTCCCCAGGGCCGTACGCACCCTCGCCGCCGCGT
TCGCCGACTACCCCGCCACGCGCCACACCGTCGATCCGGACCGCCACATCGAGCGGGTCACCGAGCTGCA
AGAACTCTTCCTCACGCGCGTCGGGCTCGACATCGGCAAGGTGTGGGTCGCGGACGACGGCGCCGCGGTG
GCGGTCTGGACCACGCCGGAGAGCGTCGAAGCGGGGGCGGTGTTCGCCGAGATCGGCCCGCGCATGGCCG
AGTTGAGCGGTTCCCGGCTGGCCGCGCAGCAACAGATGGAAGGCCTCCTGGCGCCGCACCGGCCCAAGGA
GCCCGCGTGGTTCCTGGCCACCGTCGGCGTCTCGCCCGACCACCAGGGCAAGGGTCTGGGCAGCGCCGTC
GTGCTCCCCGGAGTGGAGGCGGCCGAGCGCGCCGGGGTGCCCGCCTTCCTGGAGACCTCCGCGCCCCGCA
ACCTCCCCTTCTACGAGCGGCTCGGCTTCACCGTCACCGCCGACGTCGAGGTGCCCGAAGGACCGCGCAC
CTGGTGCATGACCCGCAAGCCCGGTGCCTGACCGCGTCTGGAACAATCAACCTCTGGATTACAAAATTTG
TGAAAGATTGACTGGTATTCTTAACTATGTTGCTCCTTTTACGCTATGTGGATACGCTGCTTTAATGCCT
TTGTATCATGCTATTGCTTCCCGTATGGCTTTCATTTTCTCCTCCTTGTATAAATCCTGGTTGCTGTCTC
TTTATGAGGAGTTGTGGCCCGTTGTCAGGCAACGTGGCGTGGTGTGCACTGTGTTTGCTGACGCAACCCC
CACTGGTTGGGGCATTGCCACCACCTGTCAGCTCCTTTCCGGGACTTTCGCTTTCCCCCTCCCTATTGCC
ACGGCGGAACTCATCGCCGCCTGCCTTGCCCGCTGCTGGACAGGGGCTCGGCTGTTGGGCACTGACAATT
CCGTGGTGTTGTCGGGGAAGCTGACGTCCTTTCCATGGCTGCTCGCCTGTGTTGCCACCTGGATTCTGCG
CGGGACGTCCTTCTGCTACGTCCCTTCGGCCCTCAATCCAGCGGACCTTCCTTCCCGCGGCCTGCTGCCG
GCTCTGCGGCCTCTTCCGCGTCTTCGCCTTCGCCCTCAGACGAGTCGGATCTCCCTTTGGGCCGCCTCCC
CGCCTGGAATTAATTCTGCAGTCGAGACCTAGAAAAACATGGAGCAATCACAAGTAGCAATACAGCAGCT
ACCAATGCTGATTGTGCCTGGCTAGAAGCACAAGAGGAGGAGGAGGTGGGTTTTCCAGTCACACCTCAGG
TACCTTTAAGACCAATGACTTACAAGGCAGCTGTAGATCTTAGCCACTTTTTAAAAGAAAAGAGGGGACT
GGAAGGGCTAATTCACTCCCAACGAAGACAAGATATCCTTGATCTGTGGATCTACCACACACAAGGCTAC
TTCCCTGATTAGCAGAACTACACACCAGGGCCAGGGGTCAGATATCCACTGACCTTTGGATGGTGCTACA
AGCTAGTACCAGTTGAGCCAGATAAGGTAGAAGAGGCCAATAAAGGAGAGAACACCAGCTTGTTACACCC
TGTGAGCCTGCATGGGATGGATGACCCGGAGAGAGAAGTGTTAGAGTGGAGGTTTGACAGCCGCCTAGCA
TTTCATCACGTGGCCCGAGAGCTGCATCCGGAGTACTTCAAGAACTGCTGATATCGAGCTTGCTACAAGG
GACTTTCCGCTGGGGACTTTCCAGGGAGGCGTGGCCTGGGCGGGACTGGGGAGTGGCGAGCCCTCAGATC
CTGCATATAAGCAGCTGCTTTTTGCCTGTACTGGGTCTCTCTGGTTAGACCAGATCTGAGCCTGGGAGCT
CTCTGGCTAACTAGGGAACCCACTGCTTAAGCCTCAATAAAGCTTGCCTTGAGTGCTTCAAGTAGTGTGT
GCCCGTCTGTTGTGTGACTCTGGTAACTAGAGATCCCTCAGACCCTTTTAGTCAGTGTGGAAAATCTCTA
GCAGTAGTAGTTCATGTCATCTTATTATTCAGTATTTATAACTTGCAAAGAAATGAATATCAGAGAGTGA
GAGGCCTTGACATTGCTAGCGTTTTACCGTCGACCTCTAGCTAGAGCTTGGCGTAATCATGGTCATAGCT
GTTTCCTGTGTGAAATTGTTATCCGCTCACAATTCCACACAACATACGAGCCGGAAGCATAAAGTGTAAA
GCCTGGGGTGCCTAATGAGTGAGCTAACTCACATTAATTGCGTTGCGCTCACTGCCCGCTTTCCAGTCGG
GAAACCTGTCGTGCCAGCTGCATTAATGAATCGGCCAACGCGCGGGGAGAGGCGGTTTGCGTATTGGGCG
CTCTTCCGCTTCCTCGCTCACTGACTCGCTGCGCTCGGTCGTTCGGCTGCGGCGAGCGGTATCAGCTCAC
TCAAAGGCGGTAATACGGTTATCCACAGAATCAGGGGATAACGCAGGAAAGAACATGTGAGCAAAAGGCC
AGCAAAAGGCCAGGAACCGTAAAAAGGCCGCGTTGCTGGCGTTTTTCCATAGGCTCCGCCCCCCTGACGA
GCATCACAAAAATCGACGCTCAAGTCAGAGGTGGCGAAACCCGACAGGACTATAAAGATACCAGGCGTTT
CCCCCTGGAAGCTCCCTCGTGCGCTCTCCTGTTCCGACCCTGCCGCTTACCGGATACCTGTCCGCCTTTC
TCCCTTCGGGAAGCGTGGCGCTTTCTCATAGCTCACGCTGTAGGTATCTCAGTTCGGTGTAGGTCGTTCG
CTCCAAGCTGGGCTGTGTGCACGAACCCCCCGTTCAGCCCGACCGCTGCGCCTTATCCGGTAACTATCGT
CTTGAGTCCAACCCGGTAAGACACGACTTATCGCCACTGGCAGCAGCCACTGGTAACAGGATTAGCAGAG
CGAGGTATGTAGGCGGTGCTACAGAGTTCTTGAAGTGGTGGCCTAACTACGGCTACACTAGAAGAACAGT
ATTTGGTATCTGCGCTCTGCTGAAGCCAGTTACCTTCGGAAAAAGAGTTGGTAGCTCTTGATCCGGCAAA
CAAACCACCGCTGGTAGCGGTGGTTTTTTTGTTTGCAAGCAGCAGATTACGCGCAGAAAAAAAGGATCTC
AAGAAGATCCTTTGATCTTTTCTACGGGGTCTGACGCTCAGTGGAACGAAAACTCACGTTAAGGGATTTT
GGTCATGAGATTATCAAAAAGGATCTTCACCTAGATCCTTTTAAATTAAAAATGAAGTTTTAAATCAATC
TAAAGTATATATGAGTAAACTTGGTCTGACAGTTACCAATGCTTAATCAGTGAGGCACCTATCTCAGCGA
TCTGTCTATTTCGTTCATCCATAGTTGCCTGACTCCCCGTCGTGTAGATAACTACGATACGGGAGGGCTT
ACCATCTGGCCCCAGTGCTGCAATGATACCGCGAGACCCACGCTCACCGGCTCCAGATTTATCAGCAATA
AACCAGCCAGCCGGAAGGGCCGAGCGCAGAAGTGGTCCTGCAACTTTATCCGCCTCCATCCAGTCTATTA
ATTGTTGCCGGGAAGCTAGAGTAAGTAGTTCGCCAGTTAATAGTTTGCGCAACGTTGTTGCCATTGCTAC
AGGCATCGTGGTGTCACGCTCGTCGTTTGGTATGGCTTCATTCAGCTCCGGTTCCCAACGATCAAGGCGA
GTTACATGATCCCCCATGTTGTGCAAAAAAGCGGTTAGCTCCTTCGGTCCTCCGATCGTTGTCAGAAGTA
AGTTGGCCGCAGTGTTATCACTCATGGTTATGGCAGCACTGCATAATTCTCTTACTGTCATGCCATCCGT
AAGATGCTTTTCTGTGACTGGTGAGTACTCAACCAAGTCATTCTGAGAATAGTGTATGCGGCGACCGAGT
TGCTCTTGCCCGGCGTCAATACGGGATAATACCGCGCCACATAGCAGAACTTTAAAAGTGCTCATCATTG
GAAAACGTTCTTCGGGGCGAAAACTCTCAAGGATCTTACCGCTGTTGAGATCCAGTTCGATGTAACCCAC
TCGTGCACCCAACTGATCTTCAGCATCTTTTACTTTCACCAGCGTTTCTGGGTGAGCAAAAACAGGAAGG
CAAAATGCCGCAAAAAAGGGAATAAGGGCGACACGGAAATGTTGAATACTCATACTCTTCCTTTTTCAAT
ATTATTGAAGCATTTATCAGGGTTATTGTCTCATGAGCGGATACATATTTGAATGTATTTAGAAAAATAA
ACAAATAGGGGTTCCGCGCACATTTCCCCGAAAAGTGCCACCTGACGTCGACGGATCGGGAGATCAACTT
GTTTATTGCAGCTTATAATGGTTACAAATAAAGCAATAGCATCACAAATTTCACAAATAAAGCATTTTTT
TCACTGCATTCTAGTTGTGGTTTGTCCAAACTCATCAATGTATCTTATCATGTCTGGATCAACTGGATAA
CTCAAGCTAACCAAAATCATCCCAAACTTCCCACCCCATACCCTATTACCACTGCCAATTACCTGTGGTT
TCATTTACTCTAAACCTGTGATTCCTCTGAATTATTTTCATTTTAAAGAAATTGTATTTGTTAAATATGT
ACTACAAACTTAGTAGTTGGAAGGGCTAATTCACTCCCAAAGAAGACAAGATATCCTTGATCTGTGGATC
TACCACACACAAGGCTACTTCCCTGATTAGCAGAACTACACACCAGGGCCAGGGGTCAGATATCCACTGA
CCTTTGGATGGTGCTACAAGCTAGTACCAGTTGAGCCAGATAAGGTAGAAGAGGCCAATAAAGGAGAGAA
CACCAGCTTGTTACACCCTGTGAGCCTGCATGGGATGGATGACCCGGAGAGAGAAGTGTTAGAGTGGAGG
TTTGACAGCCGCCTAGCATTTCATCACGTGGCCCGAGAGCTGCATCCGGAGTACTTCAAGAACTGCTGAT
ATCGAGCTTGCTACAAGGGACTTTCCGCTGGGGACTTTCCAGGGAGGCGTGGCCTGGGCGGGACTGGGGA
GTGGCGAGCCCTCAGATCCTGCATATAAGCAGCTGCTTTTTGCCTGTACTGGGTCTCTCTGGTTAGACCA
GATCTGAGCCTGGGAGCTCTCTGGCTAACTAGGGAACCCACTGCTTAAGCCTCAATAAAGCTTGCCTTGA
GTGCTTCAAGTAGTGTGTGCCCGTCTGTTGTGTGACTCTGGTAACTAGAGATCCCTCAGACCCTTTTAGT
CAGTGTGGAAAATCTCTAGCAGTGGCGCCCGAACAGGGACTTGAAAGCGAAAGGGAAACCAGAGGAGCTC
TCTCGACGCAGGACTCGGCTTGCTGAAGCGCGCACGGCAAGAGGCGAGGGGCGGCGACTGGTGAGTACGC
CAAAAATTTTGACTAGCGGAGGCTAGAAGGAGAGAGATGGGTGCGAGAGCGTCAGTATTAAGCGGGGGAG
AATTAGATCGCGATGGGAAAAAATTCGGTTAAGGCCAGGGGGAAAGAAAAAATATAAATTAAAACATATA
GTATGGGCAAGCAGGGAGCTAGAACGATTCGCAGTTAATCCTGGCCTGTTAGAAACATCAGAAGGCTGTA
GACAAATACTGGGACAGCTACAACCATCCCTTCAGACAGGATCAGAAGAACTTAGATCATTATATAATAC
AGTAGCAACCCTCTATTGTGTGCATCAAAGGATAGAGATAAAAGACACCAAGGAAGCTTTAGACAAGATA
GAGGAAGAGCAAAACAAAAGTAAGACCACCGCACAGCAAGCGGCCGGCCGCTGATCTTCAGACCTGGAGG
AGGAGATATGAGGGACAATTGGAGAAGTGAATTATATAAATATAAAGTAGTAAAAATTGAACCATTAGGA
GTAGCACCCACCAAGGCAAAGAGAAGAGTGGTGCAGAGAGAAAAAAGAGCAGTGGGAATAGGAGCTTTGT
TCCTTGGGTTCTTGGGAGCAGCAGGAAGCACTATGGGCGCAGCGTCAATGACGCTGACGGTACAGGCCAG
ACAATTATTGTCTGGTATAGTGCAGCAGCAGAACAATTTGCTGAGGGCTATTGAGGCGCAACAGCATCTG
TTGCAACTCACAGTCTGGGGCATCAAGCAGCTCCAGGCAAGAATCCTGGCTGTGGAAAGATACCTAAAGG
ATCAACAGCTCCTGGGGATTTGGGGTTGCTCTGGAAAACTCATTTGCACCACTGCTGTGCCTTGGAATGC
TAGTTGGAGTAATAAATCTCTGGAACAGATTTGGAATCACACGACCTGGATGGAGTGGGACAGAGAAATT
AACAATTACACAAGCTTAATACACTCCTTAATTGAAGAATCGCAAAACCAGCAAGAAAAGAATGAACAAG
AATTATTGGAATTAGATAAATGGGCAAGTTTGTGGAATTGGTTTAACATAACAAATTGGCTGTGGTATAT
AAAATTATTCATAATGATAGTAGGAGGCTTGGTAGGTTTAAGAATAGTTTTTGCTGTACTTTCTATAGTG
AATAGAGTTAGGCAGGGATATTCACCATTATCGTTTCAGACCCACCTCCCAACCCCGAGGGGACCCGACA
GGCCCGAAGGAATAGAAGAAGAAGGTGGAGAGAGAGACAGAGACAGATCCATTCGATTAGTGAACGGATC
TCGACGGTATCGCCTTTAAAAGAAAAGGGGGGATTGGGGGGTACAGTGCAGGGGAAAGAATAGTAGACAT
AATAGCAACAGACATACAAACTAAAGAATTACAAAAACAAATTACAAAAATTCAAAATTTTCGGGTTTAT
TACAGGGACAGCAGAGATCCAGTTTATCGATAAGCTTGGGAGTTCCGCGTTACATAACTTACGGTAAATG
GCCCGCCTGGCTGACCGCCCAACGACCCCCGCCCATTGACGTCAATAATGACGTATGTTCCCATAGTAAC
GCCAATAGGGACTTTCCATTGACGTCAATGGGTGGAGTATTTACGGTAAACTGCCCACTTGGCAGTACAT
CAAGTGTATCATATGCCAAGTACGCCCCCTATTGACGTCAATGACGGTAAATGGCCCGCCTGGCATTATG
CCCAGTACATGACCTTATGGGACTTTCCTACTTGGCAGTACATCTACGTATTAGTCATCGCTATTACCAT
GGTGATGCGGTTTTGGCAGTACATCAATGGGCGTGGATAGCGGTTTGACTCACGGGGATTTCCAAGTCTC
CACCCCATTGACGTCAATGGGAGTTTGTTTTGGCACCAAAATCAACGGGACTTTCCAAAATGTCGTAACA
ACTCCGCCCCATTGACGCAAATGGGCGGTAGGCGTGTACGGTGGGAGGTCTATATAAGCAGAGCTCGTTT
AGTGAACCGTCAGATCGCCTGGAGACGCCATCCACGCTGTTTTGACCTCCATAGAAGACACCGACTCTAC
TAGAGGATCGCTAGCGCTACCGGACTCAGATCTCGAGCTCATCGGGATCCGCCACCATGCTGCTATCCGT
GCCGCTGCTGCTCGGCCTCCTCGGCCTGGCCGTCGCCGTGAGCAAGGGCGAGGAGCTGTTCACCGGGGTG
GTGCCCATCCTGGTCGAGCTGGACGGCGACGTAAACGGCCACAAGTTCAGCGTGTCCGGCGAGGGCGAGG
GCGATGCCACCTACGGCAAGCTGACCCTGAAGTTCATCTGCACCACCGGCAAGCTGCCCGTGCCCTGGCC
CACCCTCGTGACCACCCTGACCTACGGCGTGCAGTGCTTCAGCCGCTACCCCGACCACATGAAGCAGCAC
GACTTCTTCAAGTCCGCCATGCCCGAAGGCTACGTCCAGGAGCGCACCATCTTCTTCAAGGACGACGGCA
ACTACAAGACCCGCGCCGAGGTGAAGTTCGAGGGCGACACCCTGGTGAACCGCATCGAGCTGAAGGGCAT
CGACTTCAAGGAGGACGGCAACATCCTGGGGCACAAGCTGGAGTACAACTACAACAGCCACAACGTCTAT
ATCATGGCCGACAAGCAGAAGAACGGCATCAAGGTGAACTTCAAGATCCGCCACAACATCGAGGACGGCA
GCGTGCAGCTCGCCGACCACTACCAGAATTGCACCCCCATCGGCGACGGCCCCGTGCTGCTGCCCGACAA
CCACTACCTGAGCACCCAGTCCGCCCTGAGCAAAGACCCCAACGAGAAGCGCGATCACATGGTCCTGCTG
GAGTTCGTGACCGCCGCCGGGATCACTCTCGGCATGGACGAGCTGTACAAGAAGGATGAACTTTA
Features (pLannotate 1.2.2; 24 found; start..end, strand, type, name):
     32..531     +  promoter       PGK promoter: mouse phosphoglycerate kinase 1 promoter
    552..1151    +  CDS            PuroR: puromycin N-acetyltransferase; pac from Streptomyces alboniger; confers resistance to puromycin
   1165..1753    +  misc_feature   WPRE: woodchuck hepatitis virus posttranscriptional regulatory element
   1770..2288    +  CDS            nef (fragment): NEF_HV1BR - Experimental evidence at protein level: Swiss-Prot protein existence level 1. Extracellular Nef protein targets CD4(+) T-lymphocytes for apoptosis by interacting with CXCR4 surface receptors (PubMed:14990729). From Human immunodeficiency virus type 1 group M subtype B (isolate BRU/LAI) (HIV-1).
   2336..2593    +  LTR            5' LTR (truncated): truncated 5' long terminal repeat (LTR) from HIV-1
   2746..2762    -  protein_bind   lac operator: The lac repressor binds to the lac operator to inhibit transcription in E. coli. This inhibition can be relieved by adding lactose or isopropyl-β-D-thiogalactopyranoside (IPTG). lac repressor encoded by lacI
   2770..2800    -  promoter       lac promoter: promoter for the E. coli lac operon
   2815..2836    -  protein_bind   CAP binding site: CAP binding activates transcription in the presence of cAMP. E. coli catabolite activator protein
   2849..2941    -  CDS            lacI (fragment): lac repressor; lacI; The lac repressor binds to the lac operator to inhibit transcription in E. coli. This inhibition can be relieved by adding lactose or isopropyl-β-D-thiogalactopyranoside (IPTG).
   3124..3712    -  rep_origin     ori: high-copy-number ColE1/pMB1/pBR322/pUC origin of replication
   3883..4743    -  CDS            AmpR: β-lactamase; bla; confers resistance to ampicillin, carbenicillin, and related antibiotics
   4744..4848    -  promoter       AmpR promoter: bla
   4896..5030    +  polyA_signal   SV40 poly(A) signal: SV40 polyadenylation signal
   5197..5526    +  CDS            nef (fragment): NEF_HV1BR - Experimental evidence at protein level: Swiss-Prot protein existence level 1. Extracellular Nef protein targets CD4(+) T-lymphocytes for apoptosis by interacting with CXCR4 surface receptors (PubMed:14990729). From Human immunodeficiency virus type 1 group M subtype B (isolate BRU/LAI) (HIV-1).
   5574..5831    +  LTR            5' LTR (truncated): truncated 5' long terminal repeat (LTR) from HIV-1
   5878..6003    +  misc_feature   HIV-1 Ψ: packaging signal of human immunodeficiency virus type 1
   5987..6325    +  CDS            HIV-1 gag (fragment): gag protein from human immunodeficiency virus 1; gag
   6500..6733    +  misc_feature   RRE: The Rev response element (RRE) of HIV-1 allows for Rev-dependent mRNA export from the nucleus to the cytoplasm.
   7110..7210    +  CDS            Rev (fragment): human immunodeficiency virus 1 (HIV-1) Rev protein; rev; enhances nuclear export of unspliced and incompletely spliced viral mRNAs
   7225..7340    +  misc_feature   cPPT/CTS: central polypurine tract and central termination sequence of HIV-1 (lacking the first T)
   7398..7701    +  enhancer       CMV enhancer: human cytomegalovirus immediate early enhancer
   7702..7905    +  promoter       CMV promoter: human cytomegalovirus (CMV) immediate early promoter
   7990..8021    +  misc_feature   MCS (fragment): multiple cloning site
   8088..8801    +  CDS            EGFP: EGFP is a basic (constitutively fluorescent) green fluorescent protein published in 1996, derived from Aequorea victoria. It is reported to be a rapidly-maturing weak dimer with moderate acid sensitivity.
