[The description below was written by a language model from this plasmid's Addgene catalogue record and pLannotate feature annotations shown in this document.]
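Description:
ER-GFP Q185N N186C pLVX CMVpuro is an HIV-1-based lentiviral transfer plasmid built on the pLVX CMV-puro backbone for stable expression of an engineered, ER-targeted EGFP in mammalian cells. In bacteria it is maintained through a high-copy ColE1/pUC-type origin and an ampicillin resistance gene (β-lactamase). The record lists a recombination-deficient strain and reduced growth temperature, as is common for repeat-containing lentiviral vectors. The annotated 8,815 nt sequence shows the expected lentiviral elements: two HIV-1 LTR-derived regions flanking the cassette (both labelled by the annotation tool as truncated 5' LTRs, each preceded by a nef fragment), the Ψ packaging signal with an adjoining gag fragment, the Rev response element for nuclear export of the genomic RNA, and the cPPT/CTS. A WPRE lies downstream of the expression units to enhance transcript expression, and an SV40 poly(A) signal lies outside the viral region.

The payload is driven by the CMV immediate-early enhancer and promoter, with the insert cloned between BamHI and EcoRI sites. It encodes EGFP carrying an N-terminal ER signal sequence and a C-terminal KDEL retention motif, so the protein enters and stays in the endoplasmic reticulum. The Q185N and N186C substitutions create an N-glycosylation sequon described as specific for STT3B, a catalytic subunit of the oligosaccharyltransferase, and according to the record this allows STT3B activity to be monitored by fluorescence. The signal sequence and KDEL motif are not separately annotated in the feature table. Immediately downstream, a mouse PGK promoter drives puromycin N-acetyltransferase for selection of transduced cells. The associated publication concerns CRISPR screens and a druggable pocket in an oligosaccharyltransferase, consistent with use of this construct as a cellular reporter of STT3B-dependent glycosylation.
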