Addgene plasmid #246913: ER-GFP Q185N N186C pLVX CMVpuro
Purpose: Lentiviral-based expression of EGFP with an ER retention signal sequence and Q185N N186C, an STT3B-specific glcosylation sequon
Depositing lab: William Kaelin. Depositing organization: Dana-Farber Cancer Institute. Publication: Positive selection CRISPR screens reveal a druggable pocket in an oligosaccharyltransferase required for inflammatory signaling to NF-kappaB. Lampson BL, Ramiotarez AS, Baro M, He L, Hegde M, Koduri V, Pfaff JL, Hanna RE, Kowal J, Shirole NH, He Y, Doench JG, Contessa JN, Locher KP, Kaelin WG Jr. Cell. 2024 Apr 25;187(9):2209-2223.e16. doi: 10.1016/j.cell.2024.03.022. PubMed 38670073.
Backbone
  Vector backbone: pLVX CMV-puro
  Vector type: Mammalian Expression, Lentiviral
  Selectable markers: Puromycin
Growth in bacteria
  Bacterial resistance: Ampicillin, 100 μg/mL
  Growth temperature: 30°C
  Growth strain: NEB Stable
  Copy number: Unknown
Gene/Insert
  Gene/Insert name: EGFP
  Species: Synthetic
  Mutation: Q185N N186C STT3B-specific sequon to allow for fluorescent monitoring of STT3B activity
  Promoter: CMV
  Tag / fusion protein: ER signal sequence (N terminal on insert); KDEL ER retention sequence (C terminal on insert)
  Cloning method: Restriction Enzyme; 5′ cloning site BamHI (not destroyed); 3′ cloning site EcoRI (not destroyed)
  Sequencing primers: 5′ CMV-F
Terms and licenses: Academic/Nonprofit Terms; Industry Terms: Not Available to Industry
How to cite: ER-GFP Q185N N186C pLVX CMVpuro was a gift from William Kaelin (Addgene plasmid # 246913 ; http://n2t.net/addgene:246913 ; RRID:Addgene_246913)
